>Addgene plasmid #52111 | murine TCR OTI-2A.pMIG II | addgene full sequence | sequence record 241976 | Addgene NGS Result
TGAAAGACCCCACCTGTAGGTTTGGCAAGCTAGCTTAAGTAACGCCATTTTGCAAGGCATGGAAAATACA
TAACTGAGAATAGAGAAGTTCAGATCAAGGTTAGGAACAGAGAGACAGCAGAATATGGGCCAAACAGGAT
ATCTGTGGTAAGCAGTTCCTGCCCCGGCTCAGGGCCAAGAACAGATGGTCCCCAGATGCGGTCCCGCCCT
CAGCAGTTTCTAGAGAACCATCAGATGTTTCCAGGGTGCCCCAAGGACCTGAAATGACCCTGTGCCTTAT
TTGAACTAACCAATCAGTTCGCTTCTCGCTTCTGTTCGCGCGCTTCTGCTCCCCGAGCTCAATAAAAGAG
CCCACAACCCCTCACTCGGCGCGCCAGTCCTCCGATAGACTGCGTCGCCCGGGTACCCGTATTCCCAATA
AAGCCTCTTGCTGTTTGCATCCGAATCGTGGACTCGCTGATCCTTGGGAGGGTCTCCTCAGATTGATTGA
CTGCCCACCTCGGGGGTCTTTCATTTGGAGGTTCCACCGAGATTTGGAGACCCCTGCCCAGGGACCACCG
ACCCCCCCGCCGGGAGGTAAGCTGGCCAGCGGTCGTTTCGTGTCTGTCTCTGTCTTTGTGCGTGTTTGTG
CCGGCATCTAATGTTTGCGCCTGCGTCTGTACTAGTTAGCTAACTAGCTCTGTATCTGGCGGACCCGTGG
TGGAACTGACGAGTTCTGAACACCCGGCCGCAACCCTGGGAGACGTCCCAGGGACTTTGGGGGCCGTTTT
TGTGGCCCGACCTGAGGAAGGGAGTCGATGTGGAATCCGACCCCGTCAGGATATGTGGTTCTGGTAGGAG
ACGAGAACCTAAAACAGTTCCCGCCTCCGTCTGAATTTTTGCTTTCGGTTTGGAACCGAAGCCGCGCGTC
TTGTCTGCTGCAGCGCTGCAGCATCGTTCTGTGTTGTCTCTGTCTGACTGTGTTTCTGTATTTGTCTGAA
AATTAGGGCCAGACTGTTACCACTCCCTTAAGTTTGACCTTAGGTCACTGGAAAGATGTCGAGCGGATCG
CTCACAACCAGTCGGTAGATGTCAAGAAGAGACGTTGGGTTACCTTCTGCTCTGCAGAATGGCCAACCTT
TAACGTCGGATGGCCGCGAGACGGCACCTTTAACCGAGACCTCATCACCCAGGTTAAGATCAAGGTCTTT
TCACCTGGCCCGCATGGACACCCAGACCAGGTCCCCTACATCGTGACCTGGGAAGCCTTGGCTTTTGACC
CCCCTCCCTGGGTCAAGCCCTTTGTACACCCTAAGCCTCCGCCTCCTCTTCCTCCATCCGCCCCGTCTCT
CCCCCTTGAACCTCCTCGTTCGACCCCGCCTCGATCCTCCCTTTATCCAGCCCTCACTCCTTCTCTAGGC
GCCGGAATTCAGATCTACCATGGACAAGATCCTGACAGCATCGTTTTTACTCCTAGGCCTTCACCTAGCT
GGGGTGAATGGCCAGCAGCAGGAGAAACGTGACCAGCAGCAGGTGAGACAAAGTCCCCAATCTCTGACAG
TCTGGGAAGGAGAGACCGCAATTCTGAACTGCAGTTATGAGGACAGCACTTTTAACTACTTCCCATGGTA
CCAGCAGTTCCCTGGGGAAGGCCCTGCACTCCTGATATCCATACGTTCAGTGTCCGATAAAAAGGAAGAT
GGACGATTCACAATCTTCTTCAATAAAAGGGAGAAAAAGCTCTCCTTGCACATCACAGACTCTCAGCCTG
GAGACTCAGCTACCTACTTCTGTGCAGCAAGTGACAACTATCAGTTGATCTGGGGCTCTGGGACCAAGCT
AATTATAAAGCCAGACATCCAGAACCCAGAACCTGCTGTGTACCAGTTAAAAGATCCTCGGTCTCAGGAC
AGCACCCTCTGCCTGTTCACCGACTTTGACTCCCAAATCAATGTGCCGAAAACCATGGAATCTGGAACGT
TCATCACTGACAAAACTGTGCTGGACATGAAAGCTATGGATTCCAAGAGCAATGGGGCCATTGCCTGGAG
CAACCAGACAAGCTTCACCTGCCAAGATATCTTCAAAGAGACCAACGCCACCTACCCCAGTTCAGACGTT
CCCTGTGATGCCACGTTGACTGAGAAAAGCTTTGAAACAGATATGAACCTAAACTTTCAAAACCTGTCAG
TTATGGGACTCCGAATCCTCCTGCTGAAAGTAGCCGGATTTAACCTGCTCATGACGCTGAGGCTGTGGTC
CTCCGGAGAGGGCAGAGGAAGTCTGCTAACATGCGGTGACGTCGAGGAGAATCCTGGCCCAATGTCTAAC
ACTGTCCTCGCTGATTCTGCCTGGGGCATCACCCTGCTATCTTGGGTTACTGTCTTTCTCTTGGGAACAA
GTTCAGCAGATTCTGGGGTTGTCCAGTCTCCAAGACACATAATCAAAGAAAAGGGAGGAAGGTCCGTTCT
GACGTGTATTCCCATCTCTGGACATAGCAATGTGGTCTGGTACCAGCAGACTCTGGGGAAGGAATTAAAG
TTCCTTATTCAGCATTATGAAAAGGTGGAGAGAGACAAAGGATTCCTACCCAGCAGATTCTCAGTCCAAC
AGTTTGATGACTATCACTCTGAAATGAACATGAGTGCCTTGGAACTGGAGGACTCTGCTATGTACTTCTG
TGCCAGCTCTCGGGCCAATTATGAACAGTACTTCGGTCCCGGCACCAGGCTCACGGTTTTAGAGGATCTG
AGAAATGTGACTCCACCCAAGGTCTCCTTGTTTGAGCCATCAAAAGCAGAGATTGCAAACAAACAAAAGG
CTACCCTCGTGTGCTTGGCCAGGGGCTTCTTCCCTGACCACGTGGAGCTGAGCTGGTGGGTGAATGGCAA
GGAGGTCCACAGTGGGGTCAGCACGGACCCTCAGGCCTACAAGGAGAGCAATTATAGCTACTGCCTGAGC
AGCCGCCTGAGGGTCTCTGCTACCTTCTGGCACAATCCTCGAAACCACTTCCGCTGCCAAGTGCAGTTCC
ATGGGCTTTCAGAGGAGGACAAGTGGCCAGAGGGCTCACCCAAACCTGTCACACAGAACATCAGTGCAGA
GGCCTGGGGCCGAGCAGACTGTGGAATCACTTCAGCATCCTATCATCAGGGGGTTCTGTCTGCAACCATC
CTCTATGAGATCCTACTGGGGAAGGCCACCCTATATGCTGTGCTGGTCAGTGGCCTGGTGCTGATGGCCA
TGGTCAAGAAAAAAAATTCCTGAGGATCCCAATTGCTCGAGCGGGATCAATTCCGCCCCCCCCCTAACGT
TACTGGCCGAAGCCGCTTGGAATAAGGCCGGTGTGCGTTTGTCTATATGTTATTTTCCACCATATTGCCG
TCTTTTGGCAATGTGAGGGCCCGGAAACCTGGCCCTGTCTTCTTGACGAGCATTCCTAGGGGTCTTTCCC
CTCTCGCCAAAGGAATGCAAGGTCTGTTGAATGTCGTGAAGGAAGCAGTTCCTCTGGAAGCTTCTTGAAG
ACAAACAACGTCTGTAGCGACCCTTTGCAGGCAGCGGAACCCCCCACCTGGCGACAGGTGCCTCTGCGGC
CAAAAGCCACGTGTATAAGATACACCTGCAAAGGCGGCACAACCCCAGTGCCACGTTGTGAGTTGGATAG
TTGTGGAAAGAGTCAAATGGCTCTCCTCAAGCGTATTCAACAAGGGGCTGAAGGATGCCCAGAAGGTACC
CCATTGTATGGGATCTGATCTGGGGCCTCGGTGCACATGCTTTACATGTGTTTAGTCGAGGTTAAAAAAA
CGTCTAGGCCCCCCGAATCACGGGGACGTGGTTTTCCTTTGAAAAACACGATAATACCATGGTGAGCAAG
GGCGAGGAGCTGTTCACCGGGGTGGTGCCCATCCTGGTCGAGCTGGACGGCGACGTAAACGGCCACAAGT
TCAGCGTGTCCGGCGAGGGCGAGGGCGATGCCACCTACGGCAAGCTGACCCTGAAGTTCATCTGCACCAC
CGGCAAGCTGCCCGTGCCCTGGCCCACCCTCGTGACCACCCTGACCTACGGCGTGCAGTGCTTCAGCCGC
TACCCCGACCACATGAAGCAGCACGACTTCTTCAAGTCCGCCATGCCCGAAGGCTACGTCCAGGAGCGCA
CCATCTTCTTCAAGGACGACGGCAACTACAAGACCCGCGCCGAGGTGAAGTTCGAGGGCGACACCCTGGT
GAACCGCATCGAGCTGAAGGGCATCGACTTCAAGGAGGACGGCAACATCCTGGGGCACAAGCTGGAGTAC
AACTACAACAGCCACAACGTCTATATCATGGCCGACAAGCAGAAGAACGGCATCAAGGTGAACTTCAAGA
TCCGCCACAACATCGAGGACGGCAGCGTGCAGCTCGCCGACCACTACCAGCAGAACACCCCCATCGGCGA
CGGCCCCGTGCTGCTGCCCGACAACCACTACCTGAGCACCCAGTCCGCCCTGAGCAAAGACCCCAACGAG
AAGCGCGATCACATGGTCCTGCTGGAGTTCGTGACCGCCGCCGGGATCACTCTCGGCATGGACGAGCTGT
ACAAGTAAAGCGGCCGCGACTCTAGAGTCGACCTGCAGGCATGCAAGCTTCAGGTAGCCGGCTAACGTTA
ACAACCGGTACCTCTAGAACTATAGCTAGCATGCGCAAATTTAAAGCGCTGATATCGATAAAATAAAAGA
TTTTATTTAGTCTCCAGAAAAAGGGGGGAATGAAAGACCCCACCTGTAGGTTTGGCAAGCTAGCTTAAGT
AACGCCATTTTGCAAGGCATGGAAAATACATAACTGAGAATAGAGAAGTTCAGATCAAGGTTAGGAACAG
AGAGACAGCAGAATATGGGCCAAACAGGATATCTGTGGTAAGCAGTTCCTGCCCCGGCTCAGGGCCAAGA
ACAGATGGTCCCCAGATGCGGTCCCGCCCTCAGCAGTTTCTAGAGAACCATCAGATGTTTCCAGGGTGCC
CCAAGGACCTGAAATGACCCTGTGCCTTATTTGAACTAACCAATCAGTTCGCTTCTCGCTTCTGTTCGCG
CGCTTCTGCTCCCCGAGCTCAATAAAAGAGCCCACAACCCCTCACTCGGCGCGCCAGTCCTCCGATAGAC
TGCGTCGCCCGGGTACCCGTGTATCCAATAAACCCTCTTGCAGTTGCATCCGACTTGTGGTCTCGCTGTT
CCTTGGGAGGGTCTCCTCTGAGTGATTGACTACCCGTCAGCGGGGGTCTTTCATGGGTAACAGTTTCTTG
AAGTTGGAGAACAACATTCTGAGGGTAGGAGTCGAATATTAAGTAATCCTGACTCAATTAGCCACTGTTT
TGAATCCACATACTCCAATACTCCTGAAATAGTTCATTATGGACAGCGCAGAAAGAGCTGGGGAGAATTG
TGAAATTGTTATCCGCTCACAATTCCACACAACATACGAGCCGGAAGCATAAAGTGTAAAGCCTGGGGTG
CCTAATGAGTGAGCTAACTCACATTAATTGCGTTGCGCTCACTGCCCGCTTTCCAGTCGGGAAACCTGTC
GTGCCAGCTGCATTAATGAATCGGCCAACGCGCGGGGAGAGGCGGTTTGCGTATTGGGCGCTCTTCCGCT
TCCTCGCTCACTGACTCGCTGCGCTCGGTCGTTCGGCTGCGGCGAGCGGTATCAGCTCACTCAAAGGCGG
TAATACGGTTATCCACAGAATCAGGGGATAACGCAGGAAAGAACATGTGAGCAAAAGGCCAGCAAAAGGC
CAGGAACCGTAAAAAGGCCGCGTTGCTGGCGTTTTTCCATAGGCTCCGCCCCCCTGACGAGCATCACAAA
AATCGACGCTCAAGTCAGAGGTGGCGAAACCCGACAGGACTATAAAGATACCAGGCGTTTCCCCCTGGAA
GCTCCCTCGTGCGCTCTCCTGTTCCGACCCTGCCGCTTACCGGATACCTGTCCGCCTTTCTCCCTTCGGG
AAGCGTGGCGCTTTCTCATAGCTCACGCTGTAGGTATCTCAGTTCGGTGTAGGTCGTTCGCTCCAAGCTG
GGCTGTGTGCACGAACCCCCCGTTCAGCCCGACCGCTGCGCCTTATCCGGTAACTATCGTCTTGAGTCCA
ACCCGGTAAGACACGACTTATCGCCACTGGCAGCAGCCACTGGTAACAGGATTAGCAGAGCGAGGTATGT
AGGCGGTGCTACAGAGTTCTTGAAGTGGTGGCCTAACTACGGCTACACTAGAAGAACAGTATTTGGTATC
TGCGCTCTGCTGAAGCCAGTTACCTTCGGAAAAAGAGTTGGTAGCTCTTGATCCGGCAAACAAACCACCG
CTGGTAGCGGTGGTTTTTTTGTTTGCAAGCAGCAGATTACGCGCAGAAAAAAAGGATCTCAAGAAGATCC
TTTGATCTTTTCTACGGGGTCTGACGCTCAGTGGAACGAAAACTCACGTTAAGGGATTTTGGTCATGAGA
TTATCAAAAAGGATCTTCACCTAGATCCTTTTAAATTAAAAATGAAGTTTTAAATCAATCTAAAGTATAT
ATGAGTAAACTTGGTCTGACAGTTACCAATGCTTAATCAGTGAGGCACCTATCTCAGCGATCTGTCTATT
TCGTTCATCCATAGTTGCCTGACTCCCCGTCGTGTAGATAACTACGATACGGGAGGGCTTACCATCTGGC
CCCAGTGCTGCAATGATACCGCGAGACCCACGCTCACCGGCTCCAGATTTATCAGCAATAAACCAGCCAG
CCGGAAGGGCCGAGCGCAGAAGTGGTCCTGCAACTTTATCCGCCTCCATCCAGTCTATTAATTGTTGCCG
GGAAGCTAGAGTAAGTAGTTCGCCAGTTAATAGTTTGCGCAACGTTGTTGCCATTGCTACAGGCATCGTG
GTGTCACGCTCGTCGTTTGGTATGGCTTCATTCAGCTCCGGTTCCCAACGATCAAGGCGAGTTACATGAT
CCCCCATGTTGTGCAAAAAAGCGGTTAGCTCCTTCGGTCCTCCGATCGTTGTCAGAAGTAAGTTGGCCGC
AGTGTTATCACTCATGGTTATGGCAGCACTGCATAATTCTCTTACTGTCATGCCATCCGTAAGATGCTTT
TCTGTGACTGGTGAGTACTCAACCAAGTCATTCTGAGAATAGTGTATGCGGCGACCGAGTTGCTCTTGCC
CGGCGTCAATACGGGATAATACCGCGCCACATAGCAGAACTTTAAAAGTGCTCATCATTGGAAAACGTTC
TTCGGGGCGAAAACTCTCAAGGATCTTACCGCTGTTGAGATCCAGTTCGATGTAACCCACTCGTGCACCC
AACTGATCTTCAGCATCTTTTACTTTCACCAGCGTTTCTGGGTGAGCAAAAACAGGAAGGCAAAATGCCG
CAAAAAAGGGAATAAGGGCGACACGGAAATGTTGAATACTCATACTCTTCCTTTTTCAATATTATTGAAG
CATTTATCAGGGTTATTGTCTCATGAGCGGATACATATTTGAATGTATTTAGAAAAATAAACAAATAGGG
GTTCCGCGCACATTTCCCCGAAAAGTGCCACCTGACGTCTAAGAAACCATTATTATCATGACATTAACCT
ATAAAAATAGGCGTATCACGAGGCCCTTTCGTCTCGCGCGTTTCGGTGATGACGGTGAAAACCTCTGACA
CATGCAGCTCCCGGAGACGGTCACAGCTTGTCTGTAAGCGGATGCCGGGAGCAGACAAGCCCGTCAGGGC
GCGTCAGCGGGTGTTGGCGGGTGTCGGGGCTGGCTTAACTATGCGGCATCAGAGCAGATTGTACTGAGAG
TGCACCATATGCGGTGTGAAATACCGCACAGATGCGTAAGGAGAAAATACCGCATCAGGCGCCATTCGCC
ATTCAGGCTGCGCAACTGTTGGGAAGGGCGATCGGTGCGGGCCTCTTCGCTATTACGCCAGCTGGCGAAA
GGGGGATGTGCTGCAAGGCGATTAAGTTGGGTAACGCCAGGGTTTTCCCAGTCACGACGTTGTAAAACGA
CGGCGCAAGGAATGGTGCATGCAAGGAGATGGCGCCCAACAGTCCCCCGGCCACGGGGCCTGCCACCATA
CCCACGCCGAAACAAGCGCTCATGAGCCCGAAGTGGCGAGCCCGATCTTCCCCATCGGTGATGTCGGCGA
TATAGGCGCCAGCAACCGCACCTGTGGCGCCGGTGATGCCGGCCACGATGCGTCCGGCGTAGAGGCGATT
AGTCCAATTTGTTAAAGACAGGATATCAGTGGTCCAGGCTCTAGTTTTGACTCAACAATATCACCAGCTG
AAGCCTATAGAGTACGAGCCATAGATAAAATAAAAGATTTTATTTAGTCTCCAGAAAAAGGGGGGAA
Features (pLannotate 1.2.2; 22 found; start..end, strand, type, name):
    579..920     +  misc_feature   MESV Ψ: packaging signal of murine embryonic stem cell virus
    987..1403    +  CDS            gag (truncated): truncated Moloney murine leukemia virus (MMLV) gag gene lacking the start codon
   1429..2244    +  CDS            TRA: TRAR1_HUMAN - Experimental evidence at protein level: Swiss-Prot protein existence level 1. The alpha chain of TRAV27*01J42*01C*01/TRBV19*01J2S7*01C*02 alpha-beta T cell receptor (TR) clonotype that is specific for HLA- A*02:01-restricted M/matrix protein 1 immunodominant epitope GILGFVFTL of influenza A virus (IAV). Classified as a public TR clonotype, it is preferentially selected in effector memory CD8-positive T cells among multiple HLA-A*02:01 carriers and confers long-lived immunity against IAV infection. Can cross-recognize sporadically emerging IAV variants by molecular mimicry, induci
   2344..2670    +  CDS            TRBV5-8: TVB58_HUMAN - Also known as TCRBV5S4A2T From Homo sapiens (Human).
   2722..3240    +  CDS            TCB2_MOUSE: Experimental evidence at protein level: Swiss-Prot protein existence level 1. From Mus musculus (Mouse).
   3276..3836    +  misc_feature   IRES: internal ribosome entry site (IRES) of the encephalomyocarditis virus (EMCV)
   3839..4558    +  CDS            EGFP: the original enhanced GFP (Yang et al., 1996) mammalian codon-optimized
   4570..4600    +  misc_feature   MCS (fragment): pUC18/19 multiple cloning site
   4720..5234    +  LTR            3' LTR: 3' long terminal repeat from murine embryonic stem cell virus
   5396..5412    -  protein_bind   lac operator: The lac repressor binds to the lac operator to inhibit transcription in E. coli. This inhibition can be relieved by adding lactose or isopropyl-β-D-thiogalactopyranoside (IPTG). lac repressor encoded by lacI
   5420..5450    -  promoter       lac promoter: promoter for the E. coli lac operon
   5465..5486    -  protein_bind   CAP binding site: CAP binding activates transcription in the presence of cAMP. E. coli catabolite activator protein
   5499..5591    -  CDS            lacI (fragment): lac repressor; lacI; The lac repressor binds to the lac operator to inhibit transcription in E. coli. This inhibition can be relieved by adding lactose or isopropyl-β-D-thiogalactopyranoside (IPTG).
   5774..6362    -  rep_origin     ori: high-copy-number ColE1/pMB1/pBR322/pUC origin of replication
   6533..7393    -  CDS            AmpR: β-lactamase; bla; confers resistance to ampicillin, carbenicillin, and related antibiotics
   7394..7498    -  promoter       AmpR promoter: bla
   7593..7628    +  CDS            rop (fragment): Rop protein, which maintains plasmids at low copy number; rop
   7730..7829    +  misc_feature   bom (fragment): basis of mobility region from pBR322
   7835..7984    -  CDS            lacZα (fragment): LacZα fragment of β-galactosidase; lacZ fragment
   7984..8185    -  CDS            TcR (fragment): tetracycline efflux protein; tet; confers resistance to tetracycline
   8186..8284    +  CDS            env (fragment): murine leukemia virus gPr80 envelope polyprotein precursor; env; proteolytically cleaved into gp70SU and p15TM subunits
   8326..515     +  LTR            5' LTR (across the origin): 5' long terminal repeat from murine embryonic stem cell virus
