[The description below was written by a language model from this plasmid's Addgene catalogue record and pLannotate feature annotations shown in this document.]
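Description:
murine TCR OTI-2A.pMIG II is an MSCV-based gammaretroviral expression vector built on the pMIG II backbone, designed to deliver both chains of the mouse OT-I T cell receptor from a single transcript. In bacteria it is maintained through a high-copy ColE1/pUC-type origin and selected with ampicillin via the β-lactamase gene. Small remnants of lacI, lacZα, rop, bom, tetracycline resistance and env sequences in the backbone appear to be non-functional cloning leftovers. The catalogue lists the vector at about 8.2 kb, slightly smaller than the 8.3 kb sequenced record.

The proviral region is bounded by murine embryonic stem cell virus 5′ and 3′ LTRs. The 5′ LTR drives transcription, and the Ψ packaging signal together with a truncated, start-codon-less gag segment promotes encapsidation of the RNA in packaging cells. Downstream lies a single open reading frame in which the TCRα cDNA (Vα2, lacking its stop codon) is joined through a Gly-Ser-Gly spacer and a Thosea asigna virus T2A peptide to the TCRβ cDNA (Vβ5.2). Ribosomal skipping at the 2A yields two separate chains in roughly equal amounts. The 2A residues remain on the α chain's C terminus, where they can be used to verify complete separation. The automated annotation labels parts of these coding regions by similarity to human TCR entries, but the record states that both inserts are mouse. An EMCV IRES followed by EGFP marks transduced cells. According to the associated publication, the construct is used to generate TCR retrogenic mice.
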