Addgene plasmid #52111: murine TCR OTI-2A.pMIG II
Purpose: retroviral expression of both TCRalpha and TCRbeta using a single vector
Depositing lab: Dario Vignali. Depositing organization: St. Jude Children's Research Hospital. Publication: Generation of T-cell receptor retrogenic mice. Holst J, Szymczak-Workman AL, Vignali KM, Burton AR, Workman CJ, Vignali DA. Nat Protoc. 2006;1(1):406-17. 10.1038/nprot.2006.61 PubMed 17406263.
Backbone
  Vector backbone: pMIG II
  Backbone manufacturer: Dario Vignali, Addgene plasmid 52107
  Total vector size (bp): 8155
  Vector type: Mammalian Expression, Retroviral
Growth in bacteria
  Bacterial resistance: Ampicillin, 100 μg/mL
  Growth temperature: 37°C
  Growth strain: Stbl3
  Copy number: High Copy
Gene/Insert 1
  Gene/Insert name: T cell receptor alpha chain (alt name: Valpha2)
  Species: M. musculus (mouse)
  Entrez Gene: Tcra (a.k.a. Tcralpha)
  Tag / fusion protein: T2A (from Thosea asigna virus) (C terminal on insert)
  Cloning method: Unknown
  Sequencing primers: 5′ pLXSN5
Gene/Insert 2
  Gene/Insert name: T cell receptor beta chain (alt name: Vbeta5.2)
  Species: M. musculus (mouse)
  Entrez Gene: Tcrb (a.k.a. TCRbeta, Tib)
  Cloning method: Unknown
  Sequencing primers: 5′ na; 3′ EGFP-N
Terms and licenses: Academic/Nonprofit Terms; Industry Terms: Not Available to Industry
Depositor comments: The cDNAs encoding the TCRa (lacking the stop codon) and TCRb chains were linked via a 2A peptide into a single open reading frame by recombinant PCR and cloned into a mouse stem cell virus (MSCV)-based retroviral vector containing an IRES-GFP cassette to facilitate the identification of marked cells. The 2A peptide remains attached to the TCRa carboxy terminus and can be used to verify the complete separation of the two chains. Inclusion of a Gly-Ser-Gly (GSG) spacer between TCRa and the 2A peptide ensures complete ‘cleavage’. We have not seen any deleterious effects of the 2A peptide on the function of any proteins examined thus far.
How to cite: murine TCR OTI-2A.pMIG II was a gift from Dario Vignali (Addgene plasmid # 52111 ; http://n2t.net/addgene:52111 ; RRID:Addgene_52111)
