>Addgene plasmid #52111 | murine TCR OTI-2A.pMIG II | addgene partial sequence | sequence record 81871 | pLXSN5 5'-CCCTTGAACCTCCTCGTTCGACC-3'
TCACTCCTTCTCTAGGCGCCGGAATTCAGATCTACCATGGACAAGATCCTGACAGCATCGTTTTTACTCC
TAGGCCTTCACCTAGCTGGGGTGAATGGCCAGCAGCAGGAGAAACGTGACCAGCAGCAGGTGAGACAAAG
TCCCCAATCTCTGACAGTCTGGGAAGGAGAGACCGCAATTCTGAACTGCAGTTATGAGGACAGCACTTTT
AACTACTTCCCATGGTACCAGCAGTTCCCTGGGGAAGGCCCTGCACTCCTGATATCCATACGTTCAGTGT
CCGATAAAAAGGAAGATGGACGATTCACAATCTTCTTCAATAAAAGGGAGAAAAAGCTCTCCTTGCACAT
CACAGACTCTCAGCCTGGAGACTCAGCTACCTACTTCTGTGCAGCAAGTGACAACTATCAGTTGATCTGG
GGCTCTGGGACCAAGCTAATTATAAAGCCAGACATCCAGAACCCAGAACCTGCTGTGTACCAGTTAAAAG
ATCCTCGGTCTCAGGACAGCACCCTCTGCCTGTTCACCGACTTTGACTCCCAAATCAATGTGCCGAAAAC
CATGGAATCTGGAACGTTCATCACTGACAAAACTGTGCTGGACATGAAAGCTATGGATTCCAAGAGCAAT
GGGGCCATTGCCTGGAGCAACCAGACAAGCTTCACCTGCCAAGATATCTTCAAAGAGACCAACGCCACCT
ACCCCAGTTCAGACGTTCCCTGTGATGCCACGTTGACTGAGAAAAGCTTTGAAACAGATATGAACCTAAA
CTTTCAAAACCTGTCAGTTATGGGACTCCGAATCCTCCTGCTGAAAGTAGCCGGATTTAACCTGCTCATG
ACGCTGAGGCTGTGGTCCTCCGGAGAGGGCAGAGGAAGTCTGCTAACATGCGGTGACGTCGAGGAGAATC
CTGGCCCAATGTCTAACACTGTCCTCGCTGATTCTGCCTGGGGCATCACCCTGCTATCTTGGGTTACTGT
C
