>Addgene plasmid #52111 | murine TCR OTI-2A.pMIG II | addgene partial sequence | sequence record 81944 | IRES-F 5'-TGGCTCTCCTCAAGCGTATT-3'
CCATTGTATGGGATCTGATCTGGGGCCTCGGTGCACATGCTTTACATGTGTTTAGTCGAGGTTAAAAAAA
CGTCTAGGCCCCCCGAATCACGGGGACGTGGTTTTCCTTTGAAAAACACGATAATACCATGGTGAGCAAG
GGCGAGGAGCTGTTCACCGGGGTGGTGCCCATCCTGGTCGAGCTGGACGGCGACGTAAACGGCCACAAGT
TCAGCGTGTCCGGCGAGGGCGAGGGCGATGCCACCTACGGCAAGCTGACCCTGAAGTTCATCTGCACCAC
CGGCAAGCTGCCCGTGCCCTGGCCCACCCTCGTGACCACCCTGACCTACGGCGTGCAGTGCTTCAGCCGC
TACCCCGACCACATGAAGCAGCACGACTTCTTCAAGTCCGCCATGCCCGAAGGCTACGTCCAGGAGCGCA
CCATCTTCTTCAAGGACGACGGCAACTACAAGACCCGCGCCGAGGTGAAGTTCGAGGGCGACACCCTGGT
GAACCGCATCGAGCTGAAGGGCATCGACTTCAAGGAGGACGGCAACATCCTGGGGCACAAGCTGGAGTAC
AACTACAACAGCCACAACGTCTATATCATGGCCGACAAGCAGAAGAACGGCATCAAGGTGAACTTCAAGA
TCCGCCACAACATCGAGGACGGCAGCGTGCAGCTCGCCGACCACTACCAGCAGAACACCCCCATCGGCGA
CGGCCCCGTGCTGCTGCCCGACAACCACTACCTGAGCACCCAGTCCGCCCTGAGCAAAGACCCCAACGAG
AAGCGCGATCACATGGT
