>Addgene plasmid #52111 | murine TCR OTI-2A.pMIG II | addgene partial sequence | sequence record 81945 | pCDH-rev 5'-GCATTCCTTTGGCGAGAG-3'
CCAGGTTTCCGGGCCCTCACATTGCCAAAAGACGGCAATATGGTGGAAAATAACATATAGACAAACGCAC
ACCGGCCTTATTCCAAGCGGCTTCGGCCAGTAACGTTAGGGGGGGGGCGGAATTGATCCCGCTCGAGCAA
TTGGGATCCTCAGGAATTTTTTTTCTTGACCATGGCCATCAGCACCAGGCCACTGACCAGCACAGCATAT
AGGGTGGCCTTCCCCAGTAGGATCTCATAGAGGATGGTTGCAGACAGAACCCCCTGATGATAGGATGCTG
AAGTGATTCCACAGTCTGCTCGGCCCCAGGCCTCTGCACTGATGTTCTGTGTGACAGGTTTGGGTGAGCC
CTCTGGCCACTTGTCCTCCTCTGAAAGCCCATGGAACTGCACTTGGCAGCGGAAGTGGTTTCGAGGATTG
TGCCAGAAGGTAGCAGAGACCCTCAGGCGGCTGCTCAGGCAGTAGCTATAATTGCTCTCCTTGTAGGCCT
GAGGGTCCGTGCTGACCCCACTGTGGACCTCCTTGCCATTCACCCACCAGCTCAGCTCCACGTGGTCAGG
GAAGAAGCCCCTGGCCAAGCACACGAGGGTAGCCTTTTGTTTGTTTGCAATCTCTGCTTTTGATGGCTCA
AACAAGGAGACCTTGGGTGGAGTCACATTTCTCAGATCCTCTAAAACCGTGAGCCTGGTGCCGGGACCGA
AGTACTGTTCATAATTGGCCCGAGAGCTGGCACAGAAGTACATAGCAGAGTCCTCCAGTTCCAAGGCACT
CATGTTCATTTCA
